>Addgene plasmid #31466 | pTRETightBI-RY-7 | addgene partial sequence | sequence record 39740 | mCherry-F 5'-ccccgtaatgcagaagaaga-3'
TCGACGGAGTCCCCGAGGAGGCGCCCTGAAGGGCGAGATCAAGCAGAGGCTGAAGCTGAAGGACGGCGGC
CACTACGACGCTGAGGTCAAGACCACCTACAAGGCCAAGAAGCCCGTGCAGCTGCCCGGCGCCTACAACG
TCAACATCAAGTTGGACATCACCTCCCACAACGAGGACTACACCATCGTGGAACAGTACGAACGCGCCGA
GGGCCGCCACTCCACCGGCGGCATGGACGAGCTGTACAAGTAAATCGATCCGCCTCGAGCCGGTACCTGC
ACTCGCGCACTTTACCGGTACCTGCACTCGCGCACTTTACCGGTACCTGCACTCGCGCACTTTACCGGTA
CCTGCACTCGCGCACTTTACCGGTACCTGCACTCGCGCACTTTACCGGTACCTGCACTCGCGCACTTTAC
CGGTACCTGCACTCGCGCACTTTACCGGATCGCGGGCGATATCTCCAGAGGATCATAATCAGCCATACCA
CATTTGTAGAGGTTTTACTTGCTTTAAAAAACCTCCNACACCTCCCCNTGAACCTGAAACATAAAATGAA
TGCAATTGTTGTTGTTAACTTGTTTATTG
