>Addgene plasmid #31466 | pTRETightBI-RY-7 | addgene partial sequence | sequence record 39741 | mCherry-R 5'-TTGGTCACCTTCAGCTTGG-3'
GGGCGGCCCTGCCCTGCCCTCGAATCTCGAACTCGTGGCCGTTCACGGAGCCCTCCATGTGCACCTTTGT
AAGCGCATGAACTCCTTGATGATGGCCATGATTATCCTC
