>Addgene plasmid #31466 | pTRETightBI-RY-7 | addgene partial sequence | sequence record 42236 | pTRET-F 5'-AAGCTCGGGCAGTGAAAAA-3'
ATAAGCTGCAATAAACAAGTTAACAACAACAATTGCTTTCATTTTATGTTTCAGGTTCAGGGGGAGGTGT
GGGAGGTTTTTTAAAGCAAGTAAAACCTCTACAAATGTGGTATGGCTGATTATGATCCTCTAGACTGCAC
CCTCAGGAGATCTGGGCCCCCGCGGCATATGTTACTTGTACAGCTCGTCCATGCCGAGAGTGATCCCGGC
GGCGGTCACGAACTCCAGCAGGACCATGTGATCGCGCTTCTCGTTGGGGTCTTTGCTCAGGGCGGACTGG
TAGCTCAGGTAGTGGTTGTCGGGCAGCAGCACGGGGCCGTCGCCGATGGGGGTGTTCTGCTGGTAGTGGT
CGGCGAGCTGCACGCTGCCGTCCTCGATGTTGTGGCGGATCTTGAAGTTCACCTTGATGCCGTTCTTCTG
CTTGTCGGCCATGATATAGACGTTGTGGCTGTTGTAGTTGTACTCCAGCTTGTGCCCCAGGATGTTGCCG
TCCTCCTTGAAGTCGATGCCCTTCATCTCGATGCGGTTCACCAGGGTGTCGCCCTCGAACTTCACCTCGG
CGCGGGTCTTGTAGTTGCCGTCGTCCTTGAAGAA
