[The description below was written by a language model from this plasmid's Addgene catalogue record.]
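Description:
pTRETightBI-RY-7 is a mammalian expression plasmid built on the Clontech pTRETightBI backbone, a bidirectional tetracycline-responsive vector in which a single Tet-responsive element flanked by two divergent minimal promoters drives two transcripts at once. Expression from such a promoter depends on a tetracycline-controlled transactivator supplied separately in the host cell, so output can be tuned with doxycycline. The plasmid is propagated in E. coli under ampicillin selection; the record does not state its copy number or describe the replication origin. The record also notes that the construct carries repeated SV40 polyadenylation sites, which are a potential substrate for recombination during bacterial propagation.

The payload consists of two fluorescent protein reporters, eYFP and mCherry, each placed on one arm of the bidirectional promoter using separate pairs of restriction sites that were preserved during cloning. The record lists an N-terminal nuclear localization signal, which concentrates fluorescence in the nucleus and facilitates single-cell quantification by imaging. The distinguishing feature of this version is a set of seven tandem miR-20 binding sites in the 3'UTR of the mCherry transcript, while eYFP carries no such sites according to the record. Because both reporters are co-transcribed from the same regulatory element, eYFP serves as an internal measure of transcriptional activity and mCherry reports the degree of microRNA-mediated repression at that level of transcription. The associated work concerns how microRNAs generate thresholds in target gene expression, and the "7" in the name suggests this plasmid belongs to a series varying in binding site number.
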