Addgene plasmid #31466: pTRETightBI-RY-7
Depositing lab: Phil Sharp. Depositing organization: Massachusetts Institute of Technology. Publication: MicroRNAs can generate thresholds in target gene expression. Mukherji S, Ebert MS, Zheng GX, Tsang JS, Sharp PA, van Oudenaarden A. Nat Genet. 2011 Aug 21;43(9):854-9. doi: 10.1038/ng.905. PubMed 21857679.
Backbone
  Vector backbone: pTRETightBI
  Backbone manufacturer: Clontech
  Backbone size w/o insert (bp): 2850
  Vector type: Mammalian Expression
Growth in bacteria
  Bacterial resistance: Ampicillin, 100 μg/mL
  Growth temperature: 30°C
  Growth strain: Top10
  Growth instructions: Grow TopTen cells at 30C instead of 37C to reduce risk of recombination at the SV40 pA sites.
  Copy number: Unknown
Gene/Insert
  Gene/Insert name: eYFP and mCherry
  Species: fluorescent proteins
  Insert size (bp): 740
  Tag / fusion protein: NLS (N terminal on insert)
  Cloning method: Restriction Enzyme; 5′ cloning site EcoRI, BamHI (not destroyed); 3′ cloning site NdeI, ClaI (not destroyed)
  Sequencing primers: 5′ n/a
Terms and licenses: Academic/Nonprofit Terms; Industry Terms: Not Available to Industry
Depositor comments: 7 tandem miR-20 binding sites in mCherry 3'UTR
How to cite: pTRETightBI-RY-7 was a gift from Phil Sharp (Addgene plasmid # 31466 ; http://n2t.net/addgene:31466 ; RRID:Addgene_31466)
